LOCUS       Exported 4758 bp ds-DNA circular SYN 12-MAY-2021
DEFINITION  Gateway Donor vector containing HSPA5 , part of the Target
            Accelerator Plasmid Collection..
ACCESSION   .
VERSION     .
KEYWORDS    pDONR223_HSPA5_WT
SOURCE      synthetic DNA construct
  ORGANISM  synthetic DNA construct
REFERENCE   1 (bases 1 to 4758)
  AUTHORS   Kim E, Ilic N, Shrestha Y, Zou L, Kamburov A, Zhu C, Yang X, Lubonja
            R, Tran N, Nguyen C, Lawrence MS, Piccioni F, Bagul M, Doench JG,
            Chouinard CR, Wu X, Hogstrom L, Natoli T, Tamayo P, Horn H, Corsello
            SM, Lage K, Root DE, Subramanian A, Golub TR, Getz G, Boehm JS, Hahn
            WC
  TITLE     Systematic Functional Interrogation of Rare Cancer Variants
            Identifies Oncogenic Alleles.
  JOURNAL   Cancer Discov. 2016 Jul;6(7):714-26. doi:
            10.1158/2159-8290.CD-16-0160. Epub 2016 May 4.
  PUBMED    27147599
REFERENCE   2 (bases 1 to 4758)
  AUTHORS   .
  TITLE     Direct Submission
  JOURNAL   Exported May 12, 2021 from SnapGene Server 1.1.58
            http://www.snapgene.com
FEATURES             Location/Qualifiers
     source          1..4758
                     /organism="synthetic DNA construct"
                     /mol_type="other DNA"
     primer_bind     92..109
                     /label=L4440
                     /note="L4440 vector, forward primer"
     terminator      268..295
                     /label=rrnB T2 terminator
                     /note="transcription terminator T2 from the E. coli rrnB
                     gene"
     terminator      387..473
                     /gene="Escherichia coli rrnB"
                     /label=rrnB T1 terminator
                     /note="transcription terminator T1 from the E. coli rrnB
                     gene"
     primer_bind     522..544
                     /label=M13/pUC Forward
                     /note="In lacZ gene"
     primer_bind     536..553
                     /label=M13 Forward
                     /note="In lacZ gene. Also called M13-F20 or M13 (-21)
                     Forward"
     primer_bind     537..553
                     /label=M13 fwd
                     /note="common sequencing primer, one of multiple similar
                     variants"
     protein_bind    569..668
                     /gene="mutant version of attL"
                     /label=attL1
                     /bound_moiety="LR Clonase(TM)"
                     /note="recombination site for the Gateway(R) LR reaction"
     protein_bind    complement(2637..2736)
                     /gene="mutant version of attL"
                     /label=attL2
                     /bound_moiety="LR Clonase(TM)"
                     /note="recombination site for the Gateway(R) LR reaction"
     primer_bind     complement(2753..2772)
                     /label=T7
                     /note="T7 promoter, forward primer"
     promoter        complement(2754..2772)
                     /label=T7 promoter
                     /note="promoter for bacteriophage T7 RNA polymerase"
     primer_bind     complement(2777..2793)
                     /label=M13 rev
                     /note="common sequencing primer, one of multiple similar
                     variants"
     primer_bind     complement(2777..2793)
                     /label=M13 Reverse
                     /note="In lacZ gene. Also called M13-rev"
     CDS             3224..4015
                     /codon_start=1
                     /gene="aadA"
                     /product="aminoglycoside adenylyltransferase (Murphy,
                     1985)"
                     /label=SmR
                     /note="confers resistance to spectinomycin and
                     streptomycin"
                     /translation="MREAVIAEVSTQLSEVVGVIERHLEPTLLAVHLYGSAVDGGLKPH
                     SDIDLLVTVTVRLDETTRRALINDLLETSASPGESEILRAVEVTIVVHDDIIPWRYPAK
                     RELQFGEWQRNDILAGIFEPATIDIDLAILLTKAREHSVALVGPAAEELFDPVPEQDLF
                     EALNETLTLWNSPPDWAGDERNVVLTLSRIWYSAVTGKIAPKDVAADWAMERLPAQYQP
                     VILEARQAYLGQEEDRLASRADQLEEFVHYVKGEITKVVGK"
     rep_origin      4108..4696
                     /direction=RIGHT
                     /label=ori
                     /note="high-copy-number ColE1/pMB1/pBR322/pUC origin of
                     replication"
     primer_bind     4597..4616
                     /label=pBR322ori-F
                     /note="pBR322 origin, forward primer"
ORIGIN
        1 ctttcctgcg ttatcccctg attctgtgga taaccgtatt accgcctttg agtgagctga
       61 taccgctcgc cgcagccgaa cgaccgagcg cagcgagtca gtgagcgagg aagcggaaga
      121 gcgcccaata cgcaaaccgc ctctccccgc gcgttggccg attcattaat gcagctggca
      181 cgacaggttt cccgactgga aagcgggcag tgagcgcaac gcaattaata cgcgtaccgc
      241 tagccaggaa gagtttgtag aaacgcaaaa aggccatccg tcaggatggc cttctgctta
      301 gtttgatgcc tggcagttta tggcgggcgt cctgcccgcc accctccggg ccgttgcttc
      361 acaacgttca aatccgctcc cggcggattt gtcctactca ggagagcgtt caccgacaaa
      421 caacagataa aacgaaaggc ccagtcttcc gactgagcct ttcgttttat ttgatgcctg
      481 gcagttccct actctcgcgt taacgctagc atggatgttt tcccagtcac gacgttgtaa
      541 aacgacggcc agtcttaagc tcgggcccca aataatgatt ttattttgac tgatagtgac
      601 ctgttcgttg caacaaattg atgagcaatg cttttttata atgccaactt tgtacaaaaa
      661 agttggcacc atgaagctct ccctggtggc cgcgatgctg ctgctgctca gcgcggcgcg
      721 ggccgaggag gaggacaaga aggaggacgt gggcacggtg gtcggcatcg acctggggac
      781 cacctactcc tgcgtcggcg tgttcaagaa cggccgcgtg gagatcatcg ccaacgatca
      841 gggcaaccgc atcacgccgt cctatgtcgc cttcactcct gaaggggaac gtctgattgg
      901 cgatgccgcc aagaaccagc tcacctccaa ccccgagaac acggtctttg acgccaagcg
      961 gctcatcggc cgcacgtgga atgacccgtc tgtgcagcag gacatcaagt tcttgccgtt
     1021 caaggtggtt gaaaagaaaa ctaaaccata cattcaagtt gatattggag gtgggcaaac
     1081 aaagacattt gctcctgaag aaatttctgc catggttctc actaaaatga aagaaaccgc
     1141 tgaggcttat ttgggaaaga aggttaccca tgcagttgtt actgtaccag cctattttaa
     1201 tgatgcccaa cgccaagcaa ccaaagacgc tggaactatt gctggcctaa atgttatgag
     1261 gatcatcaac gagcctacgg cagctgctat tgcttatggc ctggataaga gggaggggga
     1321 gaagaacatc ctggtgtttg acctgggtgg cggaaccttc gatgtgtctc ttctcaccat
     1381 tgacaatggt gtcttcgaag ttgtggccac taatggagat actcatctgg gtggagaaga
     1441 ctttgaccag cgtgtcatgg aacacttcat caaactgtac aaaaagaaga cgggcaaaga
     1501 tgtcaggaaa gacaatagag ctgtgcagaa actccggcgc gaggtagaaa aggccaaacg
     1561 ggccctgtct tctcagcatc aagcaagaat tgaaattgag tccttctatg aaggagaaga
     1621 cttttctgag accctgactc gggccaaatt tgaagagctc aacatggatc tgttccggtc
     1681 tactatgaag cccgtccaga aagtgttgga agattctgat ttgaagaagt ctgatattga
     1741 tgaaattgtt cttgttggtg gctcgactcg aattccaaag attcagcaac tggttaaaga
     1801 gttcttcaat ggcaaggaac catcccgtgg cataaaccca gatgaagctg tagcgtatgg
     1861 tgctgctgtc caggctggtg tgctctctgg tgatcaagat acaggtgacc tggtactgct
     1921 tgatgtatgt ccccttacac ttggtattga aactgtggga ggtgtcatga ccaaactgat
     1981 tccaaggaac acagtggtgc ctaccaagaa gtctcagatc ttttctacag cttctgataa
     2041 tcaaccaact gttacaatca aggtctatga aggtgaaaga cccctgacaa aagacaatca
     2101 tcttctgggt acatttgatc tgactggaat tcctcctgct cctcgtgggg tcccacagat
     2161 tgaagtcacc tttgagatag atgtgaatgg tattcttcga gtgacagctg aagacaaggg
     2221 tacagggaac aaaaataaga tcacaatcac caatgaccag aatcgcctga cacctgaaga
     2281 aatcgaaagg atggttaatg atgctgagaa gtttgctgag gaagacaaaa agctcaagga
     2341 gcgcattgat actagaaatg agttggaaag ctatgcctat tctctaaaga atcagattgg
     2401 agataaagaa aagctgggag gtaaactttc ctctgaagat aaggagacca tggaaaaagc
     2461 tgtagaagaa aagattgaat ggctggaaag ccaccaagat gctgacattg aagacttcaa
     2521 agctaagaag aaggaactgg aagaaattgt tcaaccaatt atcagcaaac tctatggaag
     2581 tgcaggccct cccccaactg gtgaagagga tacagcagaa aaagatgagt tgtagttgcc
     2641 aactttcttg tacaaagttg gcattataag aaagcattgc ttatcaattt gttgcaacga
     2701 acaggtcact atcagtcaaa ataaaatcat tatttgccat ccagctgata tcccctatag
     2761 tgagtcgtat tacatggtca tagctgtttc ctggcagctc tggcccgtgt ctcaaaatct
     2821 ctgatgttac attgcacaag ataaaaatat atcatcatgc ctcctctaga ccagccagga
     2881 cagaaatgcc tcgacttcgc tgctacccaa ggttgccggg tgacgcacac cgtggaaacg
     2941 gatgaaggca cgaacccagt ggacataagc ctgttcggtt cgtaagctgt aatgcaagta
     3001 gcgtatgcgc tcacgcaact ggtccagaac cttgaccgaa cgcagcggtg gtaacggcgc
     3061 agtggcggtt ttcatggctt gttatgactg tttttttggg gtacagtcta tgcctcgggc
     3121 atccaagcag caagcgcgtt acgccgtggg tcgatgtttg atgttatgga gcagcaacga
     3181 tgttacgcag cagggcagtc gccctaaaac aaagttaaac attatgaggg aagcggtgat
     3241 cgccgaagta tcgactcaac tatcagaggt agttggcgtc atcgagcgcc atctcgaacc
     3301 gacgttgctg gccgtacatt tgtacggctc cgcagtggat ggcggcctga agccacacag
     3361 tgatattgat ttgctggtta cggtgaccgt aaggcttgat gaaacaacgc ggcgagcttt
     3421 gatcaacgac cttttggaaa cttcggcttc ccctggagag agcgagattc tccgcgctgt
     3481 agaagtcacc attgttgtgc acgacgacat cattccgtgg cgttatccag ctaagcgcga
     3541 actgcaattt ggagaatggc agcgcaatga cattcttgca ggtatcttcg agccagccac
     3601 gatcgacatt gatctggcta tcttgctgac aaaagcaaga gaacatagcg ttgccttggt
     3661 aggtccagcg gcggaggaac tctttgatcc ggttcctgaa caggatctat ttgaggcgct
     3721 aaatgaaacc ttaacgctat ggaactcgcc gcccgactgg gctggcgatg agcgaaatgt
     3781 agtgcttacg ttgtcccgca tttggtacag cgcagtaacc ggcaaaatcg cgccgaagga
     3841 tgtcgctgcc gactgggcaa tggagcgcct gccggcccag tatcagcccg tcatacttga
     3901 agctagacag gcttatcttg gacaagaaga agatcgcttg gcctcgcgcg cagatcagtt
     3961 ggaagaattt gtccactacg tgaaaggcga gatcaccaag gtagtcggca aataaccctc
     4021 gagccaccca tgaccaaaat cccttaacgt gagttacgcg tcgttccact gagcgtcaga
     4081 ccccgtagaa aagatcaaag gatcttcttg agatcctttt tttctgcgcg taatctgctg
     4141 cttgcaaaca aaaaaaccac cgctaccagc ggtggtttgt ttgccggatc aagagctacc
     4201 aactcttttt ccgaaggtaa ctggcttcag cagagcgcag ataccaaata ctgttcttct
     4261 agtgtagccg tagttaggcc accacttcaa gaactctgta gcaccgccta catacctcgc
     4321 tctgctaatc ctgttaccag tggctgctgc cagtggcgat aagtcgtgtc ttaccgggtt
     4381 ggactcaaga cgatagttac cggataaggc gcagcggtcg ggctgaacgg ggggttcgtg
     4441 cacacagccc agcttggagc gaacgaccta caccgaactg agatacctac agcgtgagct
     4501 atgagaaagc gccacgcttc ccgaagggag aaaggcggac aggtatccgg taagcggcag
     4561 ggtcggaaca ggagagcgca cgagggagct tccaggggga aacgcctggt atctttatag
     4621 tcctgtcggg tttcgccacc tctgacttga gcgtcgattt ttgtgatgct cgtcaggggg
     4681 gcggagccta tggaaaaacg ccagcaacgc ggccttttta cggttcctgg ccttttgctg
     4741 gccttttgct cacatgtt
//
