[The description below was written by a language model from this plasmid's Addgene catalogue record and the feature table of its GenBank file.]
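Description:
pDONR223_HSPA5_WT is a Gateway entry clone built in the Invitrogen pDONR223 backbone. It carries the wild-type human HSPA5 open reading frame, which encodes the protein also known as BiP or GRP78. The 4,758 bp circular plasmid is maintained in E. coli from a high-copy ColE1/pUC-type origin. Selection is with spectinomycin through the aadA aminoglycoside adenylyltransferase gene, which also confers streptomycin resistance.

The insert is not annotated as a feature of its own in the sequence record, but it occupies the interval between the attL1 and attL2 recombination sites. These sites are the substrates for the LR Clonase reaction, which transfers the ORF in a defined orientation into any attR-containing destination vector. The record lists no promoter for the insert, so the plasmid serves as a shuttle and storage clone, and expression depends on the destination vector chosen. A T7 promoter lies just outside attL2 on the complementary strand, pointing back toward the insert in the antisense direction, so it would not drive sense expression. The rrnB T1 and T2 terminators upstream of attL1 insulate the cassette from read-through transcription from the backbone. M13 forward and reverse primer sites flank the att sites for sequence verification.

The clone is in the "closed" configuration, with a stop codon immediately after the coding sequence, so it yields native or N-terminally tagged protein and is unsuitable for C-terminal fusions. It belongs to the Target Accelerator Plasmid Collection. There it acts as the wild-type reference for functional comparison with cancer-associated variant alleles, and the collection has also been used for morphological profiling of gene and allele function.
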