Addgene plasmid #82132: pDONR223_HSPA5_WT
Purpose: Gateway Donor vector containing HSPA5 , part of the Target Accelerator Plasmid Collection.
Depositing lab: Jesse Boehm & William Hahn & David Root. Depositing organization: Broad Institute. Publication: Systematic Functional Interrogation of Rare Cancer Variants Identifies Oncogenic Alleles. Kim E, Ilic N, Shrestha Y, Zou L, Kamburov A, Zhu C, Yang X, Lubonja R, Tran N, Nguyen C, Lawrence MS, Piccioni F, Bagul M, Doench JG, Chouinard CR, Wu X, Hogstrom L, Natoli T, Tamayo P, Horn H, Corsello SM, Lage K, Root DE, Subramanian A, Golub TR, Getz G, Boehm JS, Hahn WC. Cancer Discov. 2016 Jul;6(7):714-26. doi: 10.1158/2159-8290.CD-16-0160. Epub 2016 May 4. PubMed 27147599.
Backbone
  Vector backbone: pDONR223
  Backbone manufacturer: Invitrogen
  Backbone size w/o insert (bp): 2790
  Vector type: Gateway Entry vector
Growth in bacteria
  Bacterial resistance: Spectinomycin, 50 μg/mL
  Growth temperature: 37°C
  Growth strain: DH5alpha
  Copy number: High Copy
Gene/Insert
  Gene/Insert name: HSPA5 (alt name: NM_005347.4)
  Species: H. sapiens (human)
  Mutation: WT
  Entrez Gene: HSPA5 (a.k.a. BIP, GRP78, HEL-S-89n)
  Promoter: None
  Cloning method: Gateway Cloning
  Sequencing primers: 5′ M13pUC-fwd; 3′ M13-Rev
Terms and licenses: Academic/Nonprofit Terms; Industry Terms: Not Available to Industry
Depositor comments: Closed state: stop codon immediately follows insert Supporting reference: Systematic morphological profiling of human gene and allele function via Cell Painting. Rohban MH, et al. Elife. 2017, Mar 18;6. pii: e24060. PubMed PMID 28315521
How to cite: pDONR223_HSPA5_WT was a gift from Jesse Boehm & William Hahn & David Root (Addgene plasmid # 82132 ; http://n2t.net/addgene:82132 ; RRID:Addgene_82132)
