>Addgene plasmid #82132 | pDONR223_HSPA5_WT | depositor partial sequence | sequence record 155503 | Insert sequence
ATGAAGCTCTCCCTGGTGGCCGCGATGCTGCTGCTGCTCAGCGCGGCGCGGGCCGAGGAGGAGGACAAGA
AGGAGGACGTGGGCACGGTGGTCGGCATCGACCTGGGGACCACCTACTCCTGCGTCGGCGTGTTCAAGAA
CGGCCGCGTGGAGATCATCGCCAACGATCAGGGCAACCGCATCACGCCGTCCTATGTCGCCTTCACTCCT
GAAGGGGAACGTCTGATTGGCGATGCCGCCAAGAACCAGCTCACCTCCAACCCCGAGAACACGGTCTTTG
ACGCCAAGCGGCTCATCGGCCGCACGTGGAATGACCCGTCTGTGCAGCAGGACATCAAGTTCTTGCCGTT
CAAGGTGGTTGAAAAGAAAACTAAACCATACATTCAAGTTGATATTGGAGGTGGGCAAACAAAGACATTT
GCTCCTGAAGAAATTTCTGCCATGGTTCTCACTAAAATGAAAGAAACCGCTGAGGCTTATTTGGGAAAGA
AGGTTACCCATGCAGTTGTTACTGTACCAGCCTATTTTAATGATGCCCAACGCCAAGCAACCAAAGACGC
TGGAACTATTGCTGGCCTAAATGTTATGAGGATCATCAACGAGCCTACGGCAGCTGCTATTGCTTATGGC
CTGGATAAGAGGGAGGGGGAGAAGAACATCCTGGTGTTTGACCTGGGTGGCGGAACCTTCGATGTGTCTC
TTCTCACCATTGACAATGGTGTCTTCGAAGTTGTGGCCACTAATGGAGATACTCATCTGGGTGGAGAAGA
CTTTGACCAGCGTGTCATGGAACACTTCATCAAACTGTACAAAAAGAAGACGGGCAAAGATGTCAGGAAA
GACAATAGAGCTGTGCAGAAACTCCGGCGCGAGGTAGAAAAGGCCAAACGGGCCCTGTCTTCTCAGCATC
AAGCAAGAATTGAAATTGAGTCCTTCTATGAAGGAGAAGACTTTTCTGAGACCCTGACTCGGGCCAAATT
TGAAGAGCTCAACATGGATCTGTTCCGGTCTACTATGAAGCCCGTCCAGAAAGTGTTGGAAGATTCTGAT
TTGAAGAAGTCTGATATTGATGAAATTGTTCTTGTTGGTGGCTCGACTCGAATTCCAAAGATTCAGCAAC
TGGTTAAAGAGTTCTTCAATGGCAAGGAACCATCCCGTGGCATAAACCCAGATGAAGCTGTAGCGTATGG
TGCTGCTGTCCAGGCTGGTGTGCTCTCTGGTGATCAAGATACAGGTGACCTGGTACTGCTTGATGTATGT
CCCCTTACACTTGGTATTGAAACTGTGGGAGGTGTCATGACCAAACTGATTCCAAGGAACACAGTGGTGC
CTACCAAGAAGTCTCAGATCTTTTCTACAGCTTCTGATAATCAACCAACTGTTACAATCAAGGTCTATGA
AGGTGAAAGACCCCTGACAAAAGACAATCATCTTCTGGGTACATTTGATCTGACTGGAATTCCTCCTGCT
CCTCGTGGGGTCCCACAGATTGAAGTCACCTTTGAGATAGATGTGAATGGTATTCTTCGAGTGACAGCTG
AAGACAAGGGTACAGGGAACAAAAATAAGATCACAATCACCAATGACCAGAATCGCCTGACACCTGAAGA
AATCGAAAGGATGGTTAATGATGCTGAGAAGTTTGCTGAGGAAGACAAAAAGCTCAAGGAGCGCATTGAT
ACTAGAAATGAGTTGGAAAGCTATGCCTATTCTCTAAAGAATCAGATTGGAGATAAAGAAAAGCTGGGAG
GTAAACTTTCCTCTGAAGATAAGGAGACCATGGAAAAAGCTGTAGAAGAAAAGATTGAATGGCTGGAAAG
CCACCAAGATGCTGACATTGAAGACTTCAAAGCTAAGAAGAAGGAACTGGAAGAAATTGTTCAACCAATT
ATCAGCAAACTCTATGGAAGTGCAGGCCCTCCCCCAACTGGTGAAGAGGATACAGCAGAAAAAGATGAGT
TG
